Addgene plasmid #75239: NFATc1-CRISPR-Nick 2/2 (PX461-EF1a-pSpCas9n(BB)-2A-GFP)
Purpose: CRISPR/Cas9 NICKASE plasmid against human NFATc1 (2/2)
Depositing lab: Ria Baumgrass. Depositing organization: Deutsches Rheuma-Forschungszentrum Berlin (DRFZ). Publication: Identification of Novel Nuclear Factor of Activated T Cells (NFAT)-Associated Proteins in T cells. Gabriel CH, Gross F, Karl M, Stephanowitz H, Hennig AF, Weber M, Gryzik S, Bachmann I, Hecklau K, Wienands J, Schuchhardt J, Herzel H, Radbruch A, Krause E, Baumgrass R. J Biol Chem. 2016 Sep 16. pii: jbc.M116.739326. 10.1074/jbc.M116.739326 PubMed 27637333.
Backbone
  Vector backbone: PX461-pSpCas9n(BB)2A-GFP
  Backbone manufacturer: Feng Zhang (Plasmid #48140)
  Backbone size w/o insert (bp): 9703
  Total vector size (bp): 9703
  Modifications to backbone: CBH promoter exchanged for hEF1a promoter
  Vector type: CRISPR
  Selectable markers: GFP
Growth in bacteria
  Bacterial resistance: Ampicillin, 100 μg/mL
  Growth temperature: 37°C
  Growth strain: NEB Stable
  Copy number: Unknown
Gene/Insert
  Gene/Insert name: sgRNA against NFATc1 (alt name: NFAT2)
  gRNA/shRNA sequence: (gg)GGTCTGAAGGTTGTGGCACG
  Species: H. sapiens (human)
  GenBank ID: ID: 4772 (GENE-ID)
  Entrez Gene: NFATC1 (a.k.a. NF-ATC, NF-ATc1.2, NFAT2, NFATc)
Terms and licenses: Academic/Nonprofit Terms; Industry Terms: Not Available to Industry
Depositor comments: gRNA contains at least 3 missmatches against human DNA (http://crispr.mit.edu) 2 additional nonmatching Guanidines added at 5' to enhnace specificy (Kim, D. et al. Digenome-seq: genome-wide profiling of CRISPR-Cas9 off-target effects in human cells. Nat. Methods 12, 237–43, 1 p following 243 (2015).) targets all isoforms. MUST BE COTRANSFECTED WITH PLASMID #75238
How to cite: NFATc1-CRISPR-Nick 2/2 (PX461-EF1a-pSpCas9n(BB)-2A-GFP) was a gift from Ria Baumgrass (Addgene plasmid # 75239 ; http://n2t.net/addgene:75239 ; RRID:Addgene_75239)
