[The description below was written by a language model from this plasmid's Addgene catalogue record and pLannotate feature annotations shown in this document.]
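Description:
NFATc1-CRISPR-Nick 2/2 is a 9.7 kb mammalian CRISPR expression plasmid built on the PX461 pSpCas9n(BB)-2A-GFP backbone. It is the second member of a paired-nickase set directed against human NFATC1 (also called NFAT2). It is propagated in E. coli through a high-copy ColE1/pUC-type origin with ampicillin resistance (bla). The backbone also carries an M13/f1 phage origin, a single AAV2 ITR annotation and small pBR322-derived fragments (bom, rop) that appear to be backbone remnants rather than working parts. There is no mammalian drug marker, so transfected cells are identified or sorted by GFP fluorescence.

Two expression units sit in tandem. A human U6 RNA polymerase III promoter drives a single guide RNA made up of the NFATc1-targeting spacer fused to the Streptococcus pyogenes gRNA scaffold. A second, partial scaffold annotation lies just downstream. According to the depositor, the guide targets all NFATc1 isoforms, has at least three mismatches to other human sites, and carries two extra non-matching 5' guanines intended to improve specificity. The second unit expresses the S. pyogenes Cas9 nickase (Cas9n) with a nucleoplasmin nuclear localisation signal. By the backbone design, this is linked through a 2A peptide to EGFP, and the unit ends in a bGH polyadenylation signal. The annotation tool labels the coding region only as Cas9 and does not mark the nickase mutation or the 2A. The original CBh promoter of PX461 has been replaced with the human EF-1α promoter.

Because a nickase cuts only one strand, this plasmid must be co-transfected with its partner (plasmid 1/2), which supplies the offset guide needed to generate a double-strand break. The pair is intended for disrupting NFATc1 in human cells, and the associated work concerns NFAT-associated proteins in T cells.
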