Features (pLannotate 1.2.2; 17 found; start..end, strand, type, name):
      1..241     +  promoter       U6 promoter: RNA polymerase III promoter for human U6 snRNA
    272..347     +  misc_RNA       gRNA scaffold: guide RNA scaffold for the Streptococcus pyogenes CRISPR/Cas9 system
    354..397     +  misc_RNA       gRNA scaffold (fragment): guide RNA scaffold for the Streptococcus pyogenes CRISPR/Cas9 system
    460..1638    +  promoter       EF-1α promoter: strong constitutive promoter for human elongation factor EF-1α
   1785..3500    +  CDS            Cas9(N): N-terminal portion of Streptococcus pyogenes Cas9 (Zetsche et al., 2015)
   3387..5885    +  CDS            Cas9(C): C-terminal portion of Streptococcus pyogenes Cas9 (Zetsche et al., 2015)
   5886..5933    +  CDS            nucleoplasmin NLS: bipartite nuclear localization signal from nucleoplasmin
   6003..6716    +  CDS            EGFP: EGFP is a basic (constitutively fluorescent) green fluorescent protein published in 1996, derived from Aequorea victoria. It is reported to be a rapidly-maturing weak dimer with moderate acid sensitivity.
   6750..6861    +  polyA_signal   bGH poly(A) signal: bovine growth hormone polyadenylation signal
   6966..7106    +  repeat_region  AAV2 ITR: inverted terminal repeat of adeno-associated virus serotype 2 inverted
   7111..7162    -  misc_feature   bom (fragment): basis of mobility region from pBR322
   7181..7561    +  rep_origin     M13 ori (sequence partly withheld): M13 bacteriophage origin of replication; arrow indicates direction of (+) strand synthesis
   7637..7686    -  misc_feature   bom (fragment): basis of mobility region from pBR322
   7788..7823    -  CDS            rop (fragment): Rop protein, which maintains plasmids at low copy number; rop
   7918..8022    +  promoter       AmpR promoter: bla
   8023..8883    +  CDS            AmpR: β-lactamase; bla; confers resistance to ampicillin, carbenicillin, and related antibiotics
   9054..9642    +  rep_origin     ori: high-copy-number ColE1/pMB1/pBR322/pUC origin of replication
>Addgene plasmid #75239 | NFATc1-CRISPR-Nick 2/2 (PX461-EF1a-pSpCas9n(BB)-2A-GFP) | depositor full sequence | sequence record 142281 | NFATc1-CRISPR-Nick 2/2 (PX461-EF1a-pSpCas9n(BB)-2A-GFP) sequence 9703 bps
GAGGGCCTATTTCCCATGATTCCTTCATATTTGCATATACGATACAAGGCTGTTAGAGAGATAATTGGAA
TTAATTTGACTGTAAACACAAAGATATTAGTACAAAATACGTGACGTAGAAAGTAATAATTTCTTGGGTA
GTTTGCAGTTTTAAAATTATGTTTTAAAATGGACTATCATATGCTTACCGTAACTTGAAAGTATTTCGAT
TTCTTGGCTTTATATATCTTGTGGAAAGGACGAAACACCGGGGTCTGAAGGTTGTGGCACGGTTTTAGAG
CTAGAAATAGCAAGTTAAAATAAGGCTAGTCCGTTATCAACTTGAAAAAGTGGCACCGAGTCGGTGCTTT
TTTGTTTTAGAGCTAGAAATAGCAAGTTAAAATAAGGCTAGTCCGTTTTTAGCGCGTGCGCCAATTCTGC
AGACAAATGGCTCTAGTGGTCTTGAAAGGAGTGGGAATTGGCTCCGGTGCCCGTCAGTGGGCAGAGCGCA
CATCGCCCACAGTCCCCGAGAAGTTGGGGGGAGGGGTCGGCAATTGAACCGGTGCCTAGAGAAGGTGGCG
CGGGGTAAACTGGGAAAGTGATGTCGTGTACTGGCTCCGCCTTTTTCCCGAGGGTGGGGGAGAACCGTAT
ATAAGTGCAGTAGTCGCCGTGAACGTTCTTTTTCGCAACGGGTTTGCCGCCAGAACACAGGTAAGTGCCG
TGTGTGGTTCCCGCGGGCCTGGCCTCTTTACGGGTTATGGCCCTTGCGTGCCTTGAATTACTTCCACCTG
GCTGCAGTACGTGATTCTTGATCCCGAGCTTCGGGTTGGAAGTGGGTGGGAGAGTTCGAGGCCTTGCGCT
TAAGGAGCCCCTTCGCCTCGTGCTTGAGTTGAGGCCTGGCCTGGGCGCTGGGGCCGCCGCGTGCGAATCT
GGTGGCACCTTCGCGCCTGTCTCGCTGCTTTCGATAAGTCTCTAGCCATTTAAAATTTTTGATGACCTGC
TGCGACGCTTTTTTTCTGGCAAGATAGTCTTGTAAATGCGGGCCAAGATCTGCACACTGGTATTTCGGTT
TTTGGGGCCGCGGGCGGCGACGGGGCCCGTGCGTCCCAGCGCACATGTTCGGCGAGGCGGGGCCTGCGAG
CGCGGCCACCGAGAATCGGACGGGGGTAGTCTCAAGCTGGCCGGCCTGCTCTGGTGCCTGGCCTCGCGCC
GCCGTGTATCGCCCCGCCCTGGGCGGCAAGGCTGGCCCGGTCGGCACCAGTTGCGTGAGCGGAAAGATGG
CCGCTTCCCGGCCCTGCTGCAGGGAGCTCAAAATGGAGGACGCGGCGCTCGGGAGAGCGGGCGGGTGAGT
CACCCACACAAAGGAAAAGGGCCTTTCCGTCCTCAGCCGTCGCTTCATGTGACTCCACGGAGTACCGGGC
GCCGTCCAGGCACCTCGATTAGTTCTCGAGCTTTTGGAGTACGTCGTCTTTAGGTTGGGGGGAGGGGTTT
TATGCGATGGAGTTTCCCCACACTGAGTGGGTGGAGACTGAAGTTAGGCCAGCTTGGCACTTGATGTAAT
TCTCCTTGGAATTTGCCCTTTTTGAGTTTGGATCTTGGTTCATTCTCAAGCCTCAGACAGTGGTTCAAAG
TTTTTTTCTTCCATTTCAGGTGTCGTGAGGAATTTCGACATTTCCGGTGCCACCATGGACTATAAGGACC
ACGACGGAGACTACAAGGATCATGATATTGATTACAAAGACGATGACGATAAGATGGCCCCAAAGAAGAA
GCGGAAGGTCGGTATCCACGGAGTCCCAGCAGCCGACAAGAAGTACAGCATCGGCCTGGCCATCGGCACC
AACTCTGTGGGCTGGGCCGTGATCACCGACGAGTACAAGGTGCCCAGCAAGAAATTCAAGGTGCTGGGCA
ACACCGACCGGCACAGCATCAAGAAGAACCTGATCGGAGCCCTGCTGTTCGACAGCGGCGAAACAGCCGA
GGCCACCCGGCTGAAGAGAACCGCCAGAAGAAGATACACCAGACGGAAGAACCGGATCTGCTATCTGCAA
GAGATCTTCAGCAACGAGATGGCCAAGGTGGACGACAGCTTCTTCCACAGACTGGAAGAGTCCTTCCTGG
TGGAAGAGGATAAGAAGCACGAGCGGCACCCCATCTTCGGCAACATCGTGGACGAGGTGGCCTACCACGA
GAAGTACCCCACCATCTACCACCTGAGAAAGAAACTGGTGGACAGCACCGACAAGGCCGACCTGCGGCTG
ATCTATCTGGCCCTGGCCCACATGATCAAGTTCCGGGGCCACTTCCTGATCGAGGGCGACCTGAACCCCG
ACAACAGCGACGTGGACAAGCTGTTCATCCAGCTGGTGCAGACCTACAACCAGCTGTTCGAGGAAAACCC
CATCAACGCCAGCGGCGTGGACGCCAAGGCCATCCTGTCTGCCAGACTGAGCAAGAGCAGACGGCTGGAA
AATCTGATCGCCCAGCTGCCCGGCGAGAAGAAGAATGGCCTGTTCGGCAACCTGATTGCCCTGAGCCTGG
GCCTGACCCCCAACTTCAAGAGCAACTTCGACCTGGCCGAGGATGCCAAACTGCAGCTGAGCAAGGACAC
CTACGACGACGACCTGGACAACCTGCTGGCCCAGATCGGCGACCAGTACGCCGACCTGTTTCTGGCCGCC
AAGAACCTGTCCGACGCCATCCTGCTGAGCGACATCCTGAGAGTGAACACCGAGATCACCAAGGCCCCCC
TGAGCGCCTCTATGATCAAGAGATACGACGAGCACCACCAGGACCTGACCCTGCTGAAAGCTCTCGTGCG
GCAGCAGCTGCCTGAGAAGTACAAAGAGATTTTCTTCGACCAGAGCAAGAACGGCTACGCCGGCTACATT
GACGGCGGAGCCAGCCAGGAAGAGTTCTACAAGTTCATCAAGCCCATCCTGGAAAAGATGGACGGCACCG
AGGAACTGCTCGTGAAGCTGAACAGAGAGGACCTGCTGCGGAAGCAGCGGACCTTCGACAACGGCAGCAT
CCCCCACCAGATCCACCTGGGAGAGCTGCACGCCATTCTGCGGCGGCAGGAAGATTTTTACCCATTCCTG
AAGGACAACCGGGAAAAGATCGAGAAGATCCTGACCTTCCGCATCCCCTACTACGTGGGCCCTCTGGCCA
GGGGAAACAGCAGATTCGCCTGGATGACCAGAAAGAGCGAGGAAACCATCACCCCCTGGAACTTCGAGGA
AGTGGTGGACAAGGGCGCTTCCGCCCAGAGCTTCATCGAGCGGATGACCAACTTCGATAAGAACCTGCCC
AACGAGAAGGTGCTGCCCAAGCACAGCCTGCTGTACGAGTACTTCACCGTGTATAACGAGCTGACCAAAG
TGAAATACGTGACCGAGGGAATGAGAAAGCCCGCCTTCCTGAGCGGCGAGCAGAAAAAGGCCATCGTGGA
CCTGCTGTTCAAGACCAACCGGAAAGTGACCGTGAAGCAGCTGAAAGAGGACTACTTCAAGAAAATCGAG
TGCTTCGACTCCGTGGAAATCTCCGGCGTGGAAGATCGGTTCAACGCCTCCCTGGGCACATACCACGATC
TGCTGAAAATTATCAAGGACAAGGACTTCCTGGACAATGAGGAAAACGAGGACATTCTGGAAGATATCGT
GCTGACCCTGACACTGTTTGAGGACAGAGAGATGATCGAGGAACGGCTGAAAACCTATGCCCACCTGTTC
GACGACAAAGTGATGAAGCAGCTGAAGCGGCGGAGATACACCGGCTGGGGCAGGCTGAGCCGGAAGCTGA
TCAACGGCATCCGGGACAAGCAGTCCGGCAAGACAATCCTGGATTTCCTGAAGTCCGACGGCTTCGCCAA
CAGAAACTTCATGCAGCTGATCCACGACGACAGCCTGACCTTTAAAGAGGACATCCAGAAAGCCCAGGTG
TCCGGCCAGGGCGATAGCCTGCACGAGCACATTGCCAATCTGGCCGGCAGCCCCGCCATTAAGAAGGGCA
TCCTGCAGACAGTGAAGGTGGTGGACGAGCTCGTGAAAGTGATGGGCCGGCACAAGCCCGAGAACATCGT
GATCGAAATGGCCAGAGAGAACCAGACCACCCAGAAGGGACAGAAGAACAGCCGCGAGAGAATGAAGCGG
ATCGAAGAGGGCATCAAAGAGCTGGGCAGCCAGATCCTGAAAGAACACCCCGTGGAAAACACCCAGCTGC
AGAACGAGAAGCTGTACCTGTACTACCTGCAGAATGGGCGGGATATGTACGTGGACCAGGAACTGGACAT
CAACCGGCTGTCCGACTACGATGTGGACCATATCGTGCCTCAGAGCTTTCTGAAGGACGACTCCATCGAC
AACAAGGTGCTGACCAGAAGCGACAAGAACCGGGGCAAGAGCGACAACGTGCCCTCCGAAGAGGTCGTGA
AGAAGATGAAGAACTACTGGCGGCAGCTGCTGAACGCCAAGCTGATTACCCAGAGAAAGTTCGACAATCT
GACCAAGGCCGAGAGAGGCGGCCTGAGCGAACTGGATAAGGCCGGCTTCATCAAGAGACAGCTGGTGGAA
ACCCGGCAGATCACAAAGCACGTGGCACAGATCCTGGACTCCCGGATGAACACTAAGTACGACGAGAATG
ACAAGCTGATCCGGGAAGTGAAAGTGATCACCCTGAAGTCCAAGCTGGTGTCCGATTTCCGGAAGGATTT
CCAGTTTTACAAAGTGCGCGAGATCAACAACTACCACCACGCCCACGACGCCTACCTGAACGCCGTCGTG
GGAACCGCCCTGATCAAAAAGTACCCTAAGCTGGAAAGCGAGTTCGTGTACGGCGACTACAAGGTGTACG
ACGTGCGGAAGATGATCGCCAAGAGCGAGCAGGAAATCGGCAAGGCTACCGCCAAGTACTTCTTCTACAG
CAACATCATGAACTTTTTCAAGACCGAGATTACCCTGGCCAACGGCGAGATCCGGAAGCGGCCTCTGATC
GAGACAAACGGCGAAACCGGGGAGATCGTGTGGGATAAGGGCCGGGATTTTGCCACCGTGCGGAAAGTGC
TGAGCATGCCCCAAGTGAATATCGTGAAAAAGACCGAGGTGCAGACAGGCGGCTTCAGCAAAGAGTCTAT
CCTGCCCAAGAGGAACAGCGATAAGCTGATCGCCAGAAAGAAGGACTGGGACCCTAAGAAGTACGGCGGC
TTCGACAGCCCCACCGTGGCCTATTCTGTGCTGGTGGTGGCCAAAGTGGAAAAGGGCAAGTCCAAGAAAC
TGAAGAGTGTGAAAGAGCTGCTGGGGATCACCATCATGGAAAGAAGCAGCTTCGAGAAGAATCCCATCGA
CTTTCTGGAAGCCAAGGGCTACAAAGAAGTGAAAAAGGACCTGATCATCAAGCTGCCTAAGTACTCCCTG
TTCGAGCTGGAAAACGGCCGGAAGAGAATGCTGGCCTCTGCCGGCGAACTGCAGAAGGGAAACGAACTGG
CCCTGCCCTCCAAATATGTGAACTTCCTGTACCTGGCCAGCCACTATGAGAAGCTGAAGGGCTCCCCCGA
GGATAATGAGCAGAAACAGCTGTTTGTGGAACAGCACAAGCACTACCTGGACGAGATCATCGAGCAGATC
AGCGAGTTCTCCAAGAGAGTGATCCTGGCCGACGCTAATCTGGACAAAGTGCTGTCCGCCTACAACAAGC
ACCGGGATAAGCCCATCAGAGAGCAGGCCGAGAATATCATCCACCTGTTTACCCTGACCAATCTGGGAGC
CCCTGCCGCCTTCAAGTACTTTGACACCACCATCGACCGGAAGAGGTACACCAGCACCAAAGAGGTGCTG
GACGCCACCCTGATCCACCAGAGCATCACCGGCCTGTACGAGACACGGATCGACCTGTCTCAGCTGGGAG
GCGACAAAAGGCCGGCGGCCACGAAAAAGGCCGGCCAGGCAAAAAAGAAAAAGGAATTCGGCAGTGGAGA
GGGCAGAGGAAGTCTGCTAACATGCGGTGACGTCGAGGAGAATCCTGGCCCAGTGAGCAAGGGCGAGGAG
CTGTTCACCGGGGTGGTGCCCATCCTGGTCGAGCTGGACGGCGACGTAAACGGCCACAAGTTCAGCGTGT
CCGGCGAGGGCGAGGGCGATGCCACCTACGGCAAGCTGACCCTGAAGTTCATCTGCACCACCGGCAAGCT
GCCCGTGCCCTGGCCCACCCTCGTGACCACCCTGACCTACGGCGTGCAGTGCTTCAGCCGCTACCCCGAC
CACATGAAGCAGCACGACTTCTTCAAGTCCGCCATGCCCGAAGGCTACGTCCAGGAGCGCACCATCTTCT
TCAAGGACGACGGCAACTACAAGACCCGCGCCGAGGTGAAGTTCGAGGGCGACACCCTGGTGAACCGCAT
CGAGCTGAAGGGCATCGACTTCAAGGAGGACGGCAACATCCTGGGGCACAAGCTGGAGTACAACTACAAC
AGCCACAACGTCTATATCATGGCCGACAAGCAGAAGAACGGCATCAAGGTGAACTTCAAGATCCGCCACA
ACATCGAGGACGGCAGCGTGCAGCTCGCCGACCACTACCAGCAGAACACCCCCATCGGCGACGGCCCCGT
GCTGCTGCCCGACAACCACTACCTGAGCACCCAGTCCGCCCTGAGCAAAGACCCCAACGAGAAGCGCGAT
CACATGGTCCTGCTGGAGTTCGTGACCGCCGCCGGGATCACTCTCGGCATGGACGAGCTGTACAAGGAAT
TCTAACTAGAGCTCGCTGATCAGCCTCGACTGTGCCTTCTAGTTGCCAGCCATCTGTTGTTTGCCCCTCC
CCCGTGCCTTCCTTGACCCTGGAAGGTGCCACTCCCACTGTCCTTTCCTAATAAAATGAGGAAATTGCAT
CGCATTGTCTGAGTAGGTGTCATTCTATTCTGGGGGGTGGGGTGGGGCAGGACAGCAAGGGGGAGGATTG
GGAAGAGAATAGCAGGCATGCTGGGGAGCGGCCGCAGGAACCCCTAGTGATGGAGTTGGCCACTCCCTCT
CTGCGCGCTCGCTCGCTCACTGAGGCCGGGCGACCAAAGGTCGCCCGACGCCCGGGCTTTGCCCGGGCGG
CCTCAGTGAGCGAGCGAGCGCGCAGCTGCCTGCAGGGGCGCCTGATGCGGTATTTTCTCCTTACGCATCT
GTGCGGTATTTCACACCGCATA
[142 nt withheld, positions 7163-7304]
C
[141 nt withheld, positions 7306-7446]
CCTTTGACGTTGGAGTCCACGTTCTTT
[37 nt withheld, positions 7474-7510]
ACCCTATCTCGGGCTATTCTTTTGATTTATAAGGGATTTTGCCGATTTCGGCCTATTGGTTAAAAAATGA
GCTGATTTAACAAAAATTTAACGCGAATTTTAACAAAATATTAACGTTTACAATTTTATGGTGCACTCTC
AGTACAATCTGCTCTGATGCCGCATAGTTAAGCCAGCCCCGACACCCGCCAACACCCGCTGACGCGCCCT
GACGGGCTTGTCTGCTCCCGGCATCCGCTTACAGACAAGCTGTGACCGTCTCCGGGAGCTGCATGTGTCA
GAGGTTTTCACCGTCATCACCGAAACGCGCGAGACGAAAGGGCCTCGTGATACGCCTATTTTTATAGGTT
AATGTCATGATAATAATGGTTTCTTAGACGTCAGGTGGCACTTTTCGGGGAAATGTGCGCGGAACCCCTA
TTTGTTTATTTTTCTAAATACATTCAAATATGTATCCGCTCATGAGACAATAACCCTGATAAATGCTTCA
ATAATATTGAAAAAGGAAGAGTATGAGTATTCAACATTTCCGTGTCGCCCTTATTCCCTTTTTTGCGGCA
TTTTGCCTTCCTGTTTTTGCTCACCCAGAAACGCTGGTGAAAGTAAAAGATGCTGAAGATCAGTTGGGTG
CACGAGTGGGTTACATCGAACTGGATCTCAACAGCGGTAAGATCCTTGAGAGTTTTCGCCCCGAAGAACG
TTTTCCAATGATGAGCACTTTTAAAGTTCTGCTATGTGGCGCGGTATTATCCCGTATTGACGCCGGGCAA
GAGCAACTCGGTCGCCGCATACACTATTCTCAGAATGACTTGGTTGAGTACTCACCAGTCACAGAAAAGC
ATCTTACGGATGGCATGACAGTAAGAGAATTATGCAGTGCTGCCATAACCATGAGTGATAACACTGCGGC
CAACTTACTTCTGACAACGATCGGAGGACCGAAGGAGCTAACCGCTTTTTTGCACAACATGGGGGATCAT
GTAACTCGCCTTGATCGTTGGGAACCGGAGCTGAATGAAGCCATACCAAACGACGAGCGTGACACCACGA
TGCCTGTAGCAATGGCAACAACGTTGCGCAAACTATTAACTGGCGAACTACTTACTCTAGCTTCCCGGCA
ACAATTAATAGACTGGATGGAGGCGGATAAAGTTGCAGGACCACTTCTGCGCTCGGCCCTTCCGGCTGGC
TGGTTTATTGCTGATAAATCTGGAGCCGGTGAGCGTGGAAGCCGCGGTATCATTGCAGCACTGGGGCCAG
ATGGTAAGCCCTCCCGTATCGTAGTTATCTACACGACGGGGAGTCAGGCAACTATGGATGAACGAAATAG
ACAGATCGCTGAGATAGGTGCCTCACTGATTAAGCATTGGTAACTGTCAGACCAAGTTTACTCATATATA
CTTTAGATTGATTTAAAACTTCATTTTTAATTTAAAAGGATCTAGGTGAAGATCCTTTTTGATAATCTCA
TGACCAAAATCCCTTAACGTGAGTTTTCGTTCCACTGAGCGTCAGACCCCGTAGAAAAGATCAAAGGATC
TTCTTGAGATCCTTTTTTTCTGCGCGTAATCTGCTGCTTGCAAACAAAAAAACCACCGCTACCAGCGGTG
GTTTGTTTGCCGGATCAAGAGCTACCAACTCTTTTTCCGAAGGTAACTGGCTTCAGCAGAGCGCAGATAC
CAAATACTGTCCTTCTAGTGTAGCCGTAGTTAGGCCACCACTTCAAGAACTCTGTAGCACCGCCTACATA
CCTCGCTCTGCTAATCCTGTTACCAGTGGCTGCTGCCAGTGGCGATAAGTCGTGTCTTACCGGGTTGGAC
TCAAGACGATAGTTACCGGATAAGGCGCAGCGGTCGGGCTGAACGGGGGGTTCGTGCACACAGCCCAGCT
TGGAGCGAACGACCTACACCGAACTGAGATACCTACAGCGTGAGCTATGAGAAAGCGCCACGCTTCCCGA
AGGGAGAAAGGCGGACAGGTATCCGGTAAGCGGCAGGGTCGGAACAGGAGAGCGCACGAGGGAGCTTCCA
GGGGGAAACGCCTGGTATCTTTATAGTCCTGTCGGGTTTCGCCACCTCTGACTTGAGCGTCGATTTTTGT
GATGCTCGTCAGGGGGGCGGAGCCTATGGAAAAACGCCAGCAACGCGGCCTTTTTACGGTTCCTGGCCTT
TTGCTGGCCTTTTGCTCACATGT
