>Addgene plasmid #75239 | NFATc1-CRISPR-Nick 2/2 (PX461-EF1a-pSpCas9n(BB)-2A-GFP) | addgene partial sequence | sequence record 148263 | LKO1_5 5'-GACTATCATATGCTTACCGT-3'
AAGGACGAAACACCGGGGTCTGAAGGTTGTGGCACGGTTTTAGAGCTAGAAATAGCAAGTTAAAATAAGG
CTAGTCCGTTATCAACTTGAAAAAGTGGCACCGAGTCGGTGCTTTTTTGTTTTAGAGCTAGAAATAGCAA
GTTAAAATAAGGCTAGTCCGTTTTTAGCGCGTGCGCCAATTCTGCAGACAAATGGCTCTAGTGGTCTTGA
AAGGAGTGGGAATTGGCTCCGGTGCCCGTCAGTGGGCAGAGCGCACATCGCCCACAGTCCCCGAGAAGTT
GGGGGGAGGGGTCGGCAATTGAACCGGTGCCTAGAGAAGGTGGCGCGGGGTAAACTGGGAAAGTGATGTC
GTGTACTGGCTCCGCCTTTTTCCCGAGGGTGGGGGAGAACCGTATATAAGTGCAGTAGTCGCCGTGAACG
TTCTTTTTCGCAACGGGTTTGCCGCCAGAACACAGGTAAGTGCCGTGTGTGGTTCCCGCGGGCCTGGCCT
CTTTACGGGTTATGGCCCTTGCGTGCCTTGAATTACTTCCACCTGGCTGCAGTACGTGATTCTTGATCCC
GAGCTTCGGGTTGGAAGTGGGTGGGAGAGTTCGAGGCCTTGCGCTTAAGGAGCCCCTTCGCCTCGTGCTT
GAGTTGAGGCCTGGCCTGGGCGCTGGGGCCGCCGCGTGCGAATCTGG
