>Addgene plasmid #75239 | NFATc1-CRISPR-Nick 2/2 (PX461-EF1a-pSpCas9n(BB)-2A-GFP) | addgene partial sequence | sequence record 148264 | StrepPyoCas9-5UTR-F 5'-CGGTGCCACTTTTTCAAGTTG-3'
AAACCGTGCCACAACCTTCAGACCCCGGTGTTTCGTCCTTTCCACAAGATATATAAAGCCAAGAAATCGA
AATACTTTCAAGTTACGGTAAGCATATGATAGTCCATTTTAAAACATAATTTTAAAACTGCAAACTACCC
AAGAAATTATTACTTTCTACGTCACGTATTTTGTACTAATATCTTTGTGTTTACAGTCAAATTAATTCCA
ATTATCTCTCTAACAGCCTTGTATCGTATATGCAAATATGAAGGAATCATGGGAAATAGGCCCTCACATG
TGAGCAAAAGGCCAGCAAAAGGCCAGGAACCGTAAAAAGGCCGCGTTGCTGGCGTTTTTCCATAGGCTCC
GCCCCCCTGACGAGCATCACAAAAATCGACGCTCAAGTCAGAGGTGGCGAAACCCGACAGGACTATAAAG
ATACCAGGCGTTTCCCCCTGGAAGCTCCCTCGTGCGCTCTCCTGTTCCGACCCTGCCGCTTACCGGATAC
CTGTCCGCCTTTCTCCCTTCGGGAAGCGTGGCGCTTTCTCATAGCTCACGCTGTAGGTATCTCAGTTCGG
TGTAGGTCGTTCGCTCCAAGCTGGGCTGTGTGCACGAACCCCCCGTTCAGCCCGACCGCTGCGCCTTATC
CGGTA
